>Addgene plasmid #192133 | pAAV-CMV-Hsp1-Hsp2Cas9-KY-P2A-puro | addgene full sequence | sequence record 385818 | Addgene NGS Result
CCTGCAGGCAGCTGCGCGCTCGCTCGCTCACTGAGGCCGCCCGGGCGTCGGGCGACCTTTGGTCGCCCGG
CCTCAGTGAGCGAGCGAGCGCGCAGAGAGGGAGTGGCCAACTCCATCACTAGGGGTTCCTGCGGCCTCTA
GACTCGAGGCGTTGACATTGATTATTGACTAGTTATTAATAGTAATCAATTACGGGGTCATTAGTTCATA
GCCCATATATGGAGTTCCGCGTTACATAACTTACGGTAAATGGCCCGCCTGGCTGACCGCCCAACGACCC
CCGCCCATTGACGTCAATAATGACGTATGTTCCCATAGTAACGCCAATAGGGACTTTCCATTGACGTCAA
TGGGTGGAGTATTTACGGTAAACTGCCCACTTGGCAGTACATCAAGTGTATCATATGCCAAGTACGCCCC
CTATTGACGTCAATGACGGTAAATGGCCCGCCTGGCATTATGCCCAGTACATGACCTTATGGGACTTTCC
TACTTGGCAGTACATCTACGTATTAGTCATCGCTATTACCATGGTGATGCGGTTTTGGCAGTACATCAAT
GGGCGTGGATAGCGGTTTGACTCACGGGGATTTCCAAGTCTCCACCCCATTGACGTCAATGGGAGTTTGT
TTTGGCACCAAAATCAACGGGACTTTCCAAAATGTCGTAACAACTCCGCCCCATTGACGCAAATGGGCGG
TAGGCGTGTACGGTGGGAGGTCTATATAAGCAGAGCTCTCTGGCTAACTACCGGTGCCACCATGGCCCCA
AAGAAGAAGCGGAAGGTCGGTATCCACGGAGTCCCAGCAGCCAGCGACAAATCCAAGATCCTGGGATTCG
ACATCGGCATCACCAGCATCGGCTGGGCCTACGTGGAAGGCGAAGAGCTGATCGACTGCGGCGTCCGGAT
CTTTACCAAGGCCGAGAATCCCAAGACCAAAGAATCCCTGGCCCTGCCTAGACGGGAAGCTAGAGGCGTG
CGGCGGAGACTGGCCCGAAGAAAAGGCAGACTGAATGCCATCAAGCAACTGATCTGCAAGGAATTCGGCC
TGAACTACCAAGACTACATCGCTCAGGACGGCGAGCTGCCCAAAGCCTACGCCGGGAAGCTGATTAACCC
TTATGAGCTGAGATCTAAGGCCCTTAGAGAGAAGCTGGAAAAGGAAGAGCTGGCCCGAGTGATTCTGCAC
ATCGCCAAGCACCGGGGCTACGGAAACAAGCATGCCAAGGAAACCGACGATGCCGAGAGCGGCAAGATCA
AGAAAGCAATTAGCAACAATGAGAAGATCCTGAATGAGAAGGGATATCAGAGCGCCGGAGAGTACCTGTA
CCAGGAATTTTTCCAGAAAGAAAGACTGCAGGAGGAAAAGAAGGGCAACAACACGACCAAAGAATTCAAA
AATGTGAGGAACAAAGCTGGCGACTACGAGCACTGTATCGCTCAGACCCAGATGCAGAACGAGTTGAGGC
TTATTTTCGAGAAGCAGCGAGAGTTTGGCCTGAACTTCAGCGAGGAATTCAAGAAGAAAGTGCTGGAGAC
GGCCTTTTTTCAGAGACCTCTGAAAGACTTCAGCGATAAGATCGGCGATTGCACCTTCATCGAGGGCGCC
AAGCGGGCCCCTAAGGACAGCCTGAGCGCCATCGAGTTCGTGGCCCTGGGAAGAATCATCAACACCCTGA
AAAATCTGCAGAACACAAGCGGCGAGGTGTACAGCAGAGATAAGATCAACGAGATCCTGCAAATCGTGCT
GGATAAGGGCGAGATCAGCTACAAGAAACTGAGAGAAATCCTGGACATCGAGAGCAGCGTGCGTTTCAAG
GACAGCAAACTGGATTACACCAAAGAACTGAAGGAAGCCGAGAAAACCAAGCTGTTCGAGAGCAAGAACC
TCCAGAAATTCAAGAAAGCTCTGGGCAGCTTCGAAGGCATCTCCAGAGAGATCTTGGACAGTATCGCCAA
GGAGATCATGATCACAGCCGATAAAGAGAAGCTGGCCAAGGAGCTGAAGAAGTTCCCTCTGGATGAAACC
CAGATCCAGAACCTTTCTAACTTGTCCTTCAGCCAAACAATCAACCTGTCACTGGAAGCCCTGTCTCAGA
TCCTGCCCTTCATGAGAGGCGAGAGAGAGGACAAATGCCTGAGAGCCGACGAGGCTGTGGAAAAGGCCGG
CCTGAAGGAGGTGGCCAAAAACAAGTCTAAGGATGACTTCCTGCCTCCTCTGGAAAACTACGAGCCTTAC
CTGGCCAATCCTGTGGTGGCCCGGGCCCTCTCTGAGTATAGAAAGGTGCTGAACGCCCTGCTGAGAAAGT
ACGGCAAGATGCACAAGATTCACATCGAGTTTACCAGAGAAGTGGGCAAGAGCAAAGAGGAGCGGAACAA
AATCGAAAAAGAACAGAAAGAGAATTTCGCCAAAAACCAGGAGGCCCAGAAGCAGTGCGAGATCCTGGGC
CTGCCTATCAACGGCGCTAATATCCTGAAGATGAAGCTGTGGCGGGAGCAGCAGGAGTCCTGCGTGTACA
GCGGCAAGGAAATCGCCATCGACGACCTGAAGAACCCCGCCATCCTGCAGGTGGATCACATCTATCCTTA
CTCTAGAAGCTTTGATGATTCTTATAACAACAAGGTGCTGGTGTTCTCCAAAGAAAACCAGAACAAACTC
AACAAGACACCTTTCGAGGCTTTCGGCGAAAACAAGGACAAATGGGAGAAAATCCTGTCCCTGGCTTCTA
AGCTTCCTAAGCCTAAGCGGCAGAGGATCTACAACATGCAGTTCAAGGACAAAGAACAAGGCTTTCTGAC
CCGGAATATCAACGACACCGGCTACATCGCTAGACTGGTCAGCCAGTGGACAAAGAACTGCCTGAGCTTC
GAGAAGCTGAGCGAGGATGAGGTTTCCATCGCCGGCGAGAAAGGAAGCAAAGTGCACGTGGAAGTGATCA
GCGGCTCCCTGACAGCCATGCTGCGGCACTACTGGGGCCTGGGCGACAAGAACCGGGACAACCACCTGCA
CCACGCGGTGGACGCCATCATCATCGCTTATAGCAACGAAAAGGTGATCAAGGCCTTCTCTGATTACAAA
AAACATAGAGAGCAGAACAAGGCCAAGTTCTACGCCAAGGAGATCGCCGAGAGCGAGTACAAGAAGCAGA
AGGTTTTCTTCGAACCTACCAACCACTTCAGACAAAAAGTGCTGGAAAAGATTGACAGCATCTTCGTGAG
CAAACCTCCAAGGAAGAGAGCCCGGGGAGCCCTGCACGAGGAAACATTCTACAGCTTCGAGAGACTGTGC
AACGACAAGGAGTACGCCAAGAAAGAGAAGATGGACTACGGCGGAAAGGCTGGCATCCAGAAGGCTATCG
CCCTGGGTAAAATTAGACAGGTTGGAACAAAGATCGTGTCTAACGGCACCATGGTGCGGGTGGACATCTT
CAAAGATAAGAAGGGCAAGTTCTACGGCGTCCCCATCTACACCATGGACTTCGCCCTGGGCATCCTGCCT
AATAAGGCCGTGATCAGCGGAAAGAAAGACGGCGTGATCAAGGACTGGCTGGAAATGGATAGCAACTACG
AGTTCTGCTTCAGCCTGTTTAAGGATGATCTGATCCTCGTGCAGAAGTCTGAGATGGAAGAGCCTGAGCT
GTGTTACTACGTGGGCTTCGACAGCTGCAGCCCTAGAATCATCGTGGACAAGCACAACAAGTGCTATAAG
AACATGAGCGACAACGAGAAGAAGCTGTTTACCCTGAAGGAGCGGGAACGGAACAACAAGAAGGAAGAGC
AGAAACAGGACGACGAGAACAAGGAACAGAAGATCATCGGCGGCAGACTGGGAATTCAGAATCTGAAAAC
CTTCAAGAAATACCAGGTGTCCCCACTGGGCGAGGTGAAGGAAGTGGGCAAAGAGACAAGACAGGCTATC
GCCCTGAAATCTACAAAGCACATCAAGCAAGACAAAAGGCCGGCGGCCACGAAAAAGGCCGGCCAGGCAA
AAAAGAAAAAGGGATCCGCTAGCGGCAGCGGCGCCACCAACTTCAGCCTGCTGAAGCAGGCCGGCGACGT
GGAGGAGAACCCCGGCCCCATGACCGAGTACAAGCCCACGGTGCGCCTCGCCACCCGCGACGACGTCCCC
AGGGCCGTACGCACCCTCGCCGCCGCGTTCGCCGACTACCCCGCCACGCGCCACACCGTCGATCCGGACC
GCCACATCGAGCGGGTCACCGAGCTGCAAGAACTCTTCCTCACGCGCGTCGGGCTCGACATCGGCAAGGT
GTGGGTCGCGGACGACGGCGCCGCGGTGGCGGTCTGGACCACGCCGGAGAGCGTCGAAGCGGGGGCGGTG
TTCGCCGAGATCGGCCCGCGCATGGCCGAGTTGAGCGGTTCCCGGCTGGCCGCGCAGCAACAGATGGAAG
GCCTCCTGGCGCCGCACCGGCCCAAGGAGCCCGCGTGGTTCCTGGCCACCGTCGGAGTCTCGCCCGACCA
CCAGGGCAAGGGTCTGGGCAGCGCCGTCGTGCTCCCCGGAGTGGAGGCGGCCGAGCGCGCCGGGGTGCCC
GCCTTCCTGGAAACCTCCGCGCCCCGCAACCTCCCCTTCTACGAGCGGCTCGGCTTCACCGTCACCGCCG
ACGTCGAGGTGCCCGAAGGACCGCGCACCTGGTGCATGACCCGCAAGCCCGGTGCCTACCCATACGATGT
TCCAGATTACGCTTACCCATACGATGTTCCAGATTACGCTTACCCATACGATGTTCCAGATTACGCTTAA
GAATTCCTAGAGCTCGCTGATCAGCCTCGACTGTGCCTTCTAGTTGCCAGCCATCTGTTGTTTGCCCCTC
CCCCGTGCCTTCCTTGACCCTGGAAGGTGCCACTCCCACTGTCCTTTCCTAATAAAATGAGGAAATTGCA
TCGCATTGTCTGAGTAGGTGTCATTCTATTCTGGGGGGTGGGGTGGGGCAGGACAGCAAGGGGGAGGATT
GGGAAGAGAATAGCAGGCATGCTGGGGAGGTACCGAGGGCCTATTTCCCATGATTCCTTCATATTTGCAT
ATACGATACAAGGCTGTTAGAGAGATAATTGGAATTAATTTGACTGTAAACACAAAGATATTAGTACAAA
ATACGTGACGTAGAAAGTAATAATTTCTTGGGTAGTTTGCAGTTTTAAAATTATGTTTTAAAATGGACTA
TCATATGCTTACCGTAACTTGAAAGTATTTCGATTTCTTGGCTTTATATATCTTGTGGAAAGGACGAAAC
ACCGGGTCTTCGAGAAGACCTGTTTTAGTCCCTGAAAAGGGACTAAAATAAAGAGTTTGCGGGACTCTGC
GGGGTTACAATCCCCTAAAACCGCTTTTTTGCGGCCGCAGGAACCCCTAGTGATGGAGTTGGCCACTCCC
TCTCTGCGCGCTCGCTCGCTCACTGAGGCCGGGCGACCAAAGGTCGCCCGACGCCCGGGCTTTGCCCGGG
CGGCCTCAGTGAGCGAGCGAGCGCGCAGCTGCCTGCAGGGGCGCCTGATGCGGTATTTTCTCCTTACGCA
TCTGTGCGGTATTTCACACCGCATA
[95 nt withheld, positions 5556-5650]
T
[46 nt withheld, positions 5652-5697]
C
[141 nt withheld, positions 5699-5839]
CCTTTGACGTTGGAGTCCACGTTCTTT
[37 nt withheld, positions 5867-5903]
ACTCTATCTCGGGCTATTCTTTTGATTTATAAGGGATTTTGCCGATTTCGGTCTATTGGTTAAAAAATGA
GCTGATTTAACAAAAATTTAACGCGAATTTTAACAAAATATTAACGTTTACAATTTTATGGTGCACTCTC
AGTACAATCTGCTCTGATGCCGCATAGTTAAGCCAGCCCCGACACCCGCCAACACCCGCTGACGCGCCCT
GACGGGCTTGTCTGCTCCCGGCATCCGCTTACAGACAAGCTGTGACCGTCTCCGGGAGCTGCATGTGTCA
GAGGTTTTCACCGTCATCACCGAAACGCGCGAGACGAAAGGGCCTCGTGATACGCCTATTTTTATAGGTT
AATGTCATGATAATAATGGTTTCTTAGACGTCAGGTGGCACTTTTCGGGGAAATGTGCGCGGAACCCCTA
TTTGTTTATTTTTCTAAATACATTCAAATATGTATCCGCTCATGAGACAATAACCCTGATAAATGCTTCA
ATAATATTGAAAAAGGAAGAGTATGAGTATTCAACATTTCCGTGTCGCCCTTATTCCCTTTTTTGCGGCA
TTTTGCCTTCCTGTTTTTGCTCACCCAGAAACGCTGGTGAAAGTAAAAGATGCTGAAGATCAGTTGGGTG
CACGAGTGGGTTACATCGAACTGGATCTCAACAGCGGTAAGATCCTTGAGAGTTTTCGCCCCGAAGAACG
TTTTCCAATGATGAGCACTTTTAAAGTTCTGCTATGTGGCGCGGTATTATCCCGTATTGACGCCGGGCAA
GAGCAACTCGGTCGCCGCATACACTATTCTCAGAATGACTTGGTTGAGTACTCACCAGTCACAGAAAAGC
ATCTTACGGATGGCATGACAGTAAGAGAATTATGCAGTGCTGCCATAACCATGAGTGATAACACTGCGGC
CAACTTACTTCTGACAACGATCGGAGGACCGAAGGAGCTAACCGCTTTTTTGCACAACATGGGGGATCAT
GTAACTCGCCTTGATCGTTGGGAACCGGAGCTGAATGAAGCCATACCAAACGACGAGCGTGACACCACGA
TGCCTGTAGCAATGGCAACAACGTTGCGCAAACTATTAACTGGCGAACTACTTACTCTAGCTTCCCGGCA
ACAATTAATAGACTGGATGGAGGCGGATAAAGTTGCAGGACCACTTCTGCGCTCGGCCCTTCCGGCTGGC
TGGTTTATTGCTGATAAATCTGGAGCCGGTGAGCGTGGAAGCCGCGGTATCATTGCAGCACTGGGGCCAG
ATGGTAAGCCCTCCCGTATCGTAGTTATCTACACGACGGGGAGTCAGGCAACTATGGATGAACGAAATAG
ACAGATCGCTGAGATAGGTGCCTCACTGATTAAGCATTGGTAACTGTCAGACCAAGTTTACTCATATATA
CTTTAGATTGATTTAAAACTTCATTTTTAATTTAAAAGGATCTAGGTGAAGATCCTTTTTGATAATCTCA
TGACCAAAATCCCTTAACGTGAGTTTTCGTTCCACTGAGCGTCAGACCCCGTAGAAAAGATCAAAGGATC
TTCTTGAGATCCTTTTTTTCTGCGCGTAATCTGCTGCTTGCAAACAAAAAAACCACCGCTACCAGCGGTG
GTTTGTTTGCCGGATCAAGAGCTACCAACTCTTTTTCCGAAGGTAACTGGCTTCAGCAGAGCGCAGATAC
CAAATACTGTTCTTCTAGTGTAGCCGTAGTTAGGCCACCACTTCAAGAACTCTGTAGCACCGCCTACATA
CCTCGCTCTGCTAATCCTGTTACCAGTGGCTGCTGCCAGTGGCGATAAGTCGTGTCTTACCGGGTTGGAC
TCAAGACGATAGTTACCGGATAAGGCGCAGCGGTCGGGCTGAACGGGGGGTTCGTGCACACAGCCCAGCT
TGGAGCGAACGACCTACACCGAACTGAGATACCTACAGCGTGAGCTATGAGAAAGCGCCACGCTTCCCGA
AGGGAGAAAGGCGGACAGGTATCCGGTAAGCGGCAGGGTCGGAACAGGAGAGCGCACGAGGGAGCTTCCA
GGGGGAAACGCCTGGTATCTTTATAGTCCTGTCGGGTTTCGCCACCTCTGACTTGAGCGTCGATTTTTGT
GATGCTCGTCAGGGGGGCGGAGCCTATGGAAAAACGCCAGCAACGCGGCCTTTTTACGGTTCCTGGCCTT
TTGCTGGCCTTTTGCTCACATGT
Features (pLannotate 1.2.2; 21 found; start..end, strand, type, name):
     12..39      +  repeat_region  AAV2 ITR (fragment): inverted terminal repeat of adeno-associated virus serotype 2 inverted
     68..95      +  repeat_region  AAV2 ITR (fragment): inverted terminal repeat of adeno-associated virus serotype 2 inverted
    154..533     +  enhancer       CMV enhancer: human cytomegalovirus immediate early enhancer
    534..737     +  promoter       CMV promoter: human cytomegalovirus (CMV) immediate early promoter
    822..3914    +  CDS            cas9: CAS9_CAMJE - Experimental evidence at protein level: Swiss-Prot protein existence level 1. CRISPR (clustered regularly interspaced short palindromic repeat) is an adaptive immune system that provides protection against mobile genetic elements (viruses, transposable elements and conjugative plasmids). CRISPR clusters contain spacers, sequences complementary to antecedent mobile elements, and target invading nucleic acids. CRISPR clusters are transcribed and processed into CRISPR RNA (crRNA). In type II CRISPR systems correct processing of pre-crRNA requires a trans- encoded small RNA (tracrRNA)
   3954..4001    +  CDS            nucleoplasmin NLS: bipartite nuclear localization signal from nucleoplasmin
   4080..4677    +  CDS            PuroR (fragment): puromycin N-acetyltransferase; pac from Streptomyces; confers resistance to puromycin
   4677..4693    +  CDS            3xHA (fragment): three tandem HA epitope tags
   4704..4720    +  CDS            3xHA (fragment): three tandem HA epitope tags
   4731..4759    +  CDS            3xHA (fragment): three tandem HA epitope tags
   4791..4902    +  polyA_signal   bGH poly(A) signal: bovine growth hormone polyadenylation signal
   5005..5245    +  promoter       U6 promoter: RNA polymerase III promoter for human U6 snRNA
   5272..5344    +  misc_RNA       Cj gRNA scaffold: guide RNA scaffold for the Campylobacter jejuni CRISPR/Cas9 system (Kim et al., 2016)
   5359..5499    +  repeat_region  AAV2 ITR: inverted terminal repeat of adeno-associated virus serotype 2 inverted
   5504..5555    -  misc_feature   bom (fragment): basis of mobility region from pBR322
   5574..6029    +  rep_origin     f1 ori (sequence partly withheld): f1 bacteriophage origin of replication; arrow indicates direction of (+) strand synthesis
   6030..6079    -  misc_feature   bom (fragment): basis of mobility region from pBR322
   6181..6216    -  CDS            rop (fragment): Rop protein, which maintains plasmids at low copy number; rop
   6311..6415    +  promoter       AmpR promoter: bla
   6416..7276    +  CDS            AmpR: β-lactamase; bla; confers resistance to ampicillin, carbenicillin, and related antibiotics
   7447..8035    +  rep_origin     ori: high-copy-number ColE1/pMB1/pBR322/pUC origin of replication
