[The description below was written by a language model from this plasmid's Addgene catalogue record and pLannotate feature annotations shown in this document.]
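Description:
pAAV-CMV-Hsp1-Hsp2Cas9-KY-P2A-puro is an 8.1 kb all-in-one AAV transfer plasmid for mammalian genome editing, built on an AAV2 ITR backbone. It is maintained in bacteria through a high-copy ColE1/pUC-type origin with ampicillin resistance (AmpR under its own bla promoter), and it also carries an f1 phage origin. The annotation finds one complete AAV2 ITR downstream of the payload but only short ITR fragments at the upstream end. This may reflect incomplete sequence assembly or annotation across this repetitive region, or it may be a real truncation. The record lists a recombination-deficient propagation strain, which is typical for ITR-containing plasmids.

Between the ITRs are two expression units. The CMV enhancer and promoter drive Hsp1-Hsp2Cas9-KY, a synthetic chimeric Cas9 that the feature table matches to the compact Campylobacter jejuni Cas9 family. It carries the K390A and Y446A substitutions, which the record describes as giving high specificity. The nuclease is followed by a bipartite nucleoplasmin nuclear localization signal. According to the plasmid name, a P2A self-cleaving peptide then links it to puromycin N-acetyltransferase, although the P2A is not separately annotated. HA epitope tag fragments lie just after the puromycin marker, and a bGH polyadenylation signal ends the transcript. One mRNA should therefore yield both the nuclease and a selectable marker for enriching transfected cells. Downstream, a human U6 Pol III promoter sits ahead of a Cj-type guide RNA scaffold, forming the site where a user-chosen spacer is cloned.

The plasmid serves as an sgRNA cloning backbone for testing or applying this CjCas9-ortholog-derived nuclease in mammalian cells, by transfection with puromycin selection or potentially by AAV packaging.
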