Addgene plasmid #192133: pAAV-CMV-Hsp1-Hsp2Cas9-KY-P2A-puro
Purpose: Expresses highly specific Hsp1-Hsp2Cas9, cloning backbone for sgRNA and puromycin resistance gene
Depositing lab: Yongming Wang. Depositing organization: Fudan University. Publication: Genome editing with natural and engineered CjCas9 orthologs. Gao S, Wang Y, Qi T, Wei J, Hu Z, Liu J, Sun S, Liu H, Wang Y. Mol Ther. 2023 Apr 5;31(4):1177-1187. doi: 10.1016/j.ymthe.2023.01.029. Epub 2023 Feb 1. PubMed 36733251.
Backbone
  Vector backbone: AAV2 ITR vector
  Vector type: Mammalian Expression, AAV
Growth in bacteria
  Bacterial resistance: Ampicillin, 100 μg/mL
  Growth temperature: 37°C
  Growth strain: NEB Stable
  Copy number: High Copy
Gene/Insert
  Gene/Insert name: Hsp1-Hsp2Cas9-KY
  Species: Synthetic
  Mutation: Hsp1-Hsp2Cas9 (K390A, Y446A)
  Cloning method: Gibson Cloning
Terms and licenses: Academic/Nonprofit Terms; Industry Terms: Not Available to Industry
How to cite: pAAV-CMV-Hsp1-Hsp2Cas9-KY-P2A-puro was a gift from Yongming Wang (Addgene plasmid # 192133 ; http://n2t.net/addgene:192133 ; RRID:Addgene_192133)
